>Addgene plasmid #77490 | BMPR1B gRNA (BRDN0001148923) | addgene full sequence | sequence record 187864 | Addgene Assembled Sequence
CCCGGGTGCAAAGATGGATAAAGTTTTAAACAGAGAGGAATCTTTGCAGCTAATGGACCTTCTAGGTCTT
GAAAGGAGTGGGAATTGGCTCCGGTGCCCGTCAGTGGGCAGAGCGCACATCGCCCACAGTCCCCGAGAAG
TTGGGGGGAGGGGTCGGCAATTGATCCGGTGCCTAGAGAAGGTGGCGCGGGGTAAACTGGGAAAGTGATG
TCGTGTACTGGCTCCGCCTTTTTCCCGAGGGTGGGGGAGAACCGTATATAAGTGCAGTAGTCGCCGTGAA
CGTTCTTTTTCGCAACGGGTTTGCCGCCAGAACACAGGTAAGTGCCGTGTGTGGTTCCCGCGGGCCTGGC
CTCTTTACGGGTTATGGCCCTTGCGTGCCTTGAATTACTTCCACCTGGCTGCAGTACGTGATTCTTGATC
CCGAGCTTCGGGTTGGAAGTGGGTGGGAGAGTTCGAGGCCTTGCGCTTAAGGAGCCCCTTCGCCTCGTGC
TTGAGTTGAGGCCTGGCCTGGGCGCTGGGGCCGCCGCGTGCGAATCTGGTGGCACCTTCGCGCCTGTCTC
GCTGCTTTCGATAAGTCTCTAGCCATTTAAAATTTTTGATGACCTGCTGCGACGCTTTTTTTCTGGCAAG
ATAGTCTTGTAAATGCGGGCCAAGATCTGCACACTGGTATTTCGGTTTTTGGGGCCGCGGGCGGCGACGG
GGCCCGTGCGTCCCAGCGCACATGTTCGGCGAGGCGGGGCCTGCGAGCGCGGCCACCGAGAATCGGACGG
GGGTAGTCTCAAGCTGGCCGGCCTGCTCTGGTGCCTGGCCTCGCGCCGCCGTGTATCGCCCCGCCCTGGG
CGGCAAGGCTGGCCCGGTCGGCACCAGTTGCGTGAGCGGAAAGATGGCCGCTTCCCGGCCCTGCTGCAGG
GAGCTCAAAATGGAGGACGCGGCGCTCGGGAGAGCGGGCGGGTGAGTCACCCACACAAAGGAAAAGGGCC
TTTCCGTCCTCAGCCGTCGCTTCATGTGACTCCACGGAGTACCGGGCGCCGTCCAGGCACCTCGATTAGT
TCTCGAGCTTTTGGAGTACGTCGTCTTTAGGTTGGGGGGAGGGGTTTTATGCGATGGAGTTTCCCCACAC
TGAGTGGGTGGAGACTGAAGTTAGGCCAGCTTGGCACTTGATGTAATTCTCCTTGGAATTTGCCCTTTTT
GAGTTTGGATCTTGGTTCATTCTCAAGCCTCAGACAGTGGTTCAAAGTTTTTTTCTTCCATTTCAGGTGT
CGTGACGTACGGCCACCATGACCGAGTACAAGCCCACGGTGCGCCTCGCCACCCGCGACGACGTCCCCAG
GGCCGTACGCACCCTCGCCGCCGCGTTCGCCGACTACCCCGCCACGCGCCACACCGTCGATCCGGACCGC
CACATCGAGCGGGTCACCGAGCTGCAAGAACTCTTCCTCACGCGCGTCGGGCTCGACATCGGCAAGGTGT
GGGTCGCGGACGACGGCGCCGCCGTGGCGGTCTGGACCACGCCGGAGAGCGTCGAAGCGGGGGCGGTGTT
CGCCGAGATCGGCCCGCGCATGGCCGAGTTGAGCGGTTCCCGGCTGGCCGCGCAGCAACAGATGGAAGGC
CTCCTGGCGCCGCACCGGCCCAAGGAGCCCGCGTGGTTCCTGGCCACCGTCGGAGTCTCGCCCGACCACC
AGGGCAAGGGTCTGGGCAGCGCCGTCGTGCTCCCCGGAGTGGAGGCGGCCGAGCGCGCCGGGGTGCCCGC
CTTCCTGGAGACCTCCGCGCCCCGCAACCTCCCCTTCTACGAGCGGCTCGGCTTCACCGTCACCGCCGAC
GTCGAGGTGCCCGAAGGACCGCGCACCTGGTGCATGACCCGCAAGCCCGGTGCCTGAACGCGTTAAGTCG
ACAATCAACCTCTGGATTACAAAATTTGTGAAAGATTGACTGGTATTCTTAACTATGTTGCTCCTTTTAC
GCTATGTGGATACGCTGCTTTAATGCCTTTGTATCATGCTATTGCTTCCCGTATGGCTTTCATTTTCTCC
TCCTTGTATAAATCCTGGTTGCTGTCTCTTTATGAGGAGTTGTGGCCCGTTGTCAGGCAACGTGGCGTGG
TGTGCACTGTGTTTGCTGACGCAACCCCCACTGGTTGGGGCATTGCCACCACCTGTCAGCTCCTTTCCGG
GACTTTCGCTTTCCCCCTCCCTATTGCCACGGCGGAACTCATCGCCGCCTGCCTTGCCCGCTGCTGGACA
GGGGCTCGGCTGTTGGGCACTGACAATTCCGTGGTGTTGTCGGGGAAATCATCGTCCTTTCCTTGGCTGC
TCGCCTGTGTTGCCACCTGGATTCTGCGCGGGACGTCCTTCTGCTACGTCCCTTCGGCCCTCAATCCAGC
GGACCTTCCTTCCCGCGGCCTGCTGCCGGCTCTGCGGCCTCTTCCGCGTCTTCGCCTTCGCCCTCAGACG
AGTCGGATCTCCCTTTGGGCCGCCTCCCCGCGTCGACTTTAAGACCAATGACTTACAAGGCAGCTGTAGA
TCTTAGCCACTTTTTAAAAGAAAAGGGGGGACTGGAAGGGCTAATTCACTCCCAACGAAGACAAGATCTG
CTTTTTGCTTGTACTGGGTCTCTCTGGTTAGACCAGATCTGAGCCTGGGAGCTCTCTGGCTAACTAGGGA
ACCCACTGCTTAAGCCTCAATAAAGCTTGCCTTGAGTGCTTCAAGTAGTGTGTGCCCGTCTGTTGTGTGA
CTCTGGTAACTAGAGATCCCTCAGACCCTTTTAGTCAGTGTGGAAAATCTCTAGCAGTACGTATAGTAGT
TCATGTCATCTTATTATTCAGTATTTATAACTTGCAAAGAAATGAATATCAGAGAGTGAGAGGAACTTGT
TTATTGCAGCTTATAATGGTTACAAATAAAGCAATAGCATCACAAATTTCACAAATAAAGCATTTTTTTC
ACTGCATTCTAGTTGTGGTTTGTCCAAACTCATCAATGTATCTTATCATGTCTGGCTCTAGCTATCCCGC
CCCTAACTCCGCCCATCCCGCCCCTAACTCCGCCCAGTTCCGCCCATTCTCCGCCCCATGGCTGACTAAT
TTTTTTTATTTATGCAGAGGCCGAGGCCGCCTCGGCCTCTGAGCTATTCCAGAAGTAGTGAGGAGGCTTT
TTTGGAGGCCTAGGGACGTACCCAATTCGCCCTATAGTGAGTCGTATTACGCGCGCTCACTGGCCGTCGT
TTTACAACGTCGTGACTGGGAAAACCCTGGCGTTACCCAACTTAATCGCCTTGCAGCACATCCCCCTTTC
GCCAGCTGGCGTAATAGCGAAGAGGCCCGCACCGATCGCCCTTCCCAACAGTTGCGCAGCCTGAATGGCG
AATGGG
[124 nt withheld, positions 3367-3490]
C
[91 nt withheld, positions 3492-3582]
A
[49 nt withheld, positions 3584-3632]
CCTTTGACGTTGGAGTCCACGTTCTTT
[37 nt withheld, positions 3660-3696]
ACCCTATCTCGGTCTATTCTTTTGATTTATAAGGGATTTTGCCGATTTCGGCCTATTGGTTAAAAAATGA
GCTGATTTAACAAAAATTTAACGCGAATTTTAACAAAATATTAACGCTTACAATTTAGGTGGCACTTTTC
GGGGAAATGTGCGCGGAACCCCTATTTGTTTATTTTTCTAAATACATTCAAATATGTATCCGCTCATGAG
ACAATAACCCTGATAAATGCTTCAATAATATTGAAAAAGGAAGAGTATGAGTATTCAACATTTCCGTGTC
GCCCTTATTCCCTTTTTTGCGGCATTTTGCCTTCCTGTTTTTGCTCACCCAGAAACGCTGGTGAAAGTAA
AAGATGCTGAAGATCAGTTGGGTGCACGAGTGGGTTACATCGAACTGGATCTCAACAGCGGTAAGATCCT
TGAGAGTTTTCGCCCCGAAGAACGTTTTCCAATGATGAGCACTTTTAAAGTTCTGCTATGTGGCGCGGTA
TTATCCCGTATTGACGCCGGGCAAGAGCAACTCGGTCGCCGCATACACTATTCTCAGAATGACTTGGTTG
AGTACTCACCAGTCACAGAAAAGCATCTTACGGATGGCATGACAGTAAGAGAATTATGCAGTGCTGCCAT
AACCATGAGTGATAACACTGCGGCCAACTTACTTCTGACAACGATCGGAGGACCGAAGGAGCTAACCGCT
TTTTTGCACAACATGGGGGATCATGTAACTCGCCTTGATCGTTGGGAACCGGAGCTGAATGAAGCCATAC
CAAACGACGAGCGTGACACCACGATGCCTGTAGCAATGGCAACAACGTTGCGCAAACTATTAACTGGCGA
ACTACTTACTCTAGCTTCCCGGCAACAATTAATAGACTGGATGGAGGCGGATAAAGTTGCAGGACCACTT
CTGCGCTCGGCCCTTCCGGCTGGCTGGTTTATTGCTGATAAATCTGGAGCCGGTGAGCGTGGGTCTCGCG
GTATCATTGCAGCACTGGGGCCAGATGGTAAGCCCTCCCGTATCGTAGTTATCTACACGACGGGGAGTCA
GGCAACTATGGATGAACGAAATAGACAGATCGCTGAGATAGGTGCCTCACTGATTAAGCATTGGTAACTG
TCAGACCAAGTTTACTCATATATACTTTAGATTGATTTAAAACTTCATTTTTAATTTAAAAGGATCTAGG
TGAAGATCCTTTTTGATAATCTCATGACCAAAATCCCTTAACGTGAGTTTTCGTTCCACTGAGCGTCAGA
CCCCGTAGAAAAGATCAAAGGATCTTCTTGAGATCCTTTTTTTCTGCGCGTAATCTGCTGCTTGCAAACA
AAAAAACCACCGCTACCAGCGGTGGTTTGTTTGCCGGATCAAGAGCTACCAACTCTTTTTCCGAAGGTAA
CTGGCTTCAGCAGAGCGCAGATACCAAATACTGTTCTTCTAGTGTAGCCGTAGTTAGGCCACCACTTCAA
GAACTCTGTAGCACCGCCTACATACCTCGCTCTGCTAATCCTGTTACCAGTGGCTGCTGCCAGTGGCGAT
AAGTCGTGTCTTACCGGGTTGGACTCAAGACGATAGTTACCGGATAAGGCGCAGCGGTCGGGCTGAACGG
GGGGTTCGTGCACACAGCCCAGCTTGGAGCGAACGACCTACACCGAACTGAGATACCTACAGCGTGAGCT
ATGAGAAAGCGCCACGCTTCCCGAAGGGAGAAAGGCGGACAGGTATCCGGTAAGCGGCAGGGTCGGAACA
GGAGAGCGCACGAGGGAGCTTCCAGGGGGAAACGCCTGGTATCTTTATAGTCCTGTCGGGTTTCGCCACC
TCTGACTTGAGCGTCGATTTTTGTGATGCTCGTCAGGGGGGCGGAGCCTATGGAAAAACGCCAGCAACGC
GGCCTTTTTACGGTTCCTGGCCTTTTGCTGGCCTTTTGCTCACATGTTCTTTCCTGCGTTATCCCCTGAT
TCTGTGGATAACCGTATTACCGCCTTTGAGTGAGCTGATACCGCTCGCCGCAGCCGAACGACCGAGCGCA
GCGAGTCAGTGAGCGAGGAAGCGGAAGAGCGCCCAATACGCAAACCGCCTCTCCCCGCGCGTTGGCCGAT
TCATTAATGCAGCTGGCACGACAGGTTTCCCGACTGGAAAGCGGGCAGTGAGCGCAACGCAATTAATGTG
AGTTAGCTCACTCATTAGGCACCCCAGGCTTTACACTTTATGCTTCCGGCTCGTATGTTGTGTGGAATTG
TGAGCGGATAACAATTTCACACAGGAAACAGCTATGACCATGATTACGCCAAGCGCGCAATTAACCCTCA
CTAAAGGGAACAAAAGCTGGAGCTGCAAGCTTAATGTAGTCTTATGCAATACTCTTGTAGTCTTGCAACA
TGGTAACGATGAGTTAGCAACATGCCTTACAAGGAGAGAAAAAGCACCGTGCATGCCGATTGGTGGAAGT
AAGGTGGTACGATCGTGCCTTATTAGGAAGGCAACAGACGGGTCTGACATGGATTGGACGAACCACTGAA
TTGCCGCATTGCAGAGATATTGTATTTAAGTGCCTAGCTCGATACATAAACGGGTCTCTCTGGTTAGACC
AGATCTGAGCCTGGGAGCTCTCTGGCTAACTAGGGAACCCACTGCTTAAGCCTCAATAAAGCTTGCCTTG
AGTGCTTCAAGTAGTGTGTGCCCGTCTGTTGTGTGACTCTGGTAACTAGAGATCCCTCAGACCCTTTTAG
TCAGTGTGGAAAATCTCTAGCAGTGGCGCCCGAACAGGGACTTGAAAGCGAAAGGGAAACCAGAGGAGCT
CTCTCGACGCAGGACTCGGCTTGCTGAAGCGCGCACGGCAAGAGGCGAGGGGCGGCGACTGGTGAGTACG
CCAAAAATTTTGACTAGCGGAGGCTAGAAGGAGAGAGATGGGTGCGAGAGCGTCAGTATTAAGCGGGGGA
GAATTAGATCGCGATGGGAAAAAATTCGGTTAAGGCCAGGGGGAAAGAAAAAATATAAATTAAAACATAT
AGTATGGGCAAGCAGGGAGCTAGAACGATTCGCAGTTAATCCTGGCCTGTTAGAAACATCAGAAGGCTGT
AGACAAATACTGGGACAGCTACAACCATCCCTTCAGACAGGATCAGAAGAACTTAGATCATTATATAATA
CAGTAGCAACCCTCTATTGTGTGCATCAAAGGATAGAGATAAAAGACACCAAGGAAGCTTTAGACAAGAT
AGAGGAAGAGCAAAACAAAAGTAAGACCACCGCACAGCAAGCGGCCGCTGATCTTCAGACCTGGAGGAGG
AGATATGAGGGACAATTGGAGAAGTGAATTATATAAATATAAAGTAGTAAAAATTGAACCATTAGGAGTA
GCACCCACCAAGGCAAAGAGAAGAGTGGTGCAGAGAGAAAAAAGAGCAGTGGGAATAGGAGCTTTGTTCC
TTGGGTTCTTGGGAGCAGCAGGAAGCACTATGGGCGCAGCGTCAATGACGCTGACGGTACAGGCCAGACA
ATTATTGTCTGGTATAGTGCAGCAGCAGAACAATTTGCTGAGGGCTATTGAGGCGCAACAGCATCTGTTG
CAACTCACAGTCTGGGGCATCAAGCAGCTCCAGGCAAGAATCCTGGCTGTGGAAAGATACCTAAAGGATC
AACAGCTCCTGGGGATTTGGGGTTGCTCTGGAAAACTCATTTGCACCACTGCTGTGCCTTGGAATGCTAG
TTGGAGTAATAAATCTCTGGAACAGATTTGGAATCACACGACCTGGATGGAGTGGGACAGAGAAATTAAC
AATTACACAAGCTTAATACACTCCTTAATTGAAGAATCGCAAAACCAGCAAGAAAAGAATGAACAAGAAT
TATTGGAATTAGATAAATGGGCAAGTTTGTGGAATTGGTTTAACATAACAAATTGGCTGTGGTATATAAA
ATTATTCATAATGATAGTAGGAGGCTTGGTAGGTTTAAGAATAGTTTTTGCTGTACTTTCTATAGTGAAT
AGAGTTAGGCAGGGATATTCACCATTATCGTTTCAGACCCACCTCCCAACCCCGAGGGGACCCAGAGAGG
GCCTATTTCCCATGATTCCTTCATATTTGCATATACGATACAAGGCTGTTAGAGAGATAATTAGAATTAA
TTTGACTGTAAACACAAAGATATTAGTACAAAATACGTGACGTAGAAAGTAATAATTTCTTGGGTAGTTT
GCAGTTTTAAAATTATGTTTTAAAATGGACTATCATATGCTTACCGTAACTTGAAAGTATTTCGATTTCT
TGGCTTTATATATCTTGTGGAAAGGACGAAACACCGGATTGGAAAAGGTCGCTATGGTTTTAGAGCTAGA
AATAGCAAGTTAAAATAAGGCTAGTCCGTTATCAACTTGAAAAAGTGGCACCGAGTCGGTGCTTTTTTAA
GCTTGGCGTAACTAGATCTTGAGACAAATGGCAGTATTCATCCACAATTTTAAAAGAAAAGGGGGGATTG
GGGGGTACAGTGCAGGGGAAAGAATAGTAGACATAATAGCAACAGACATACAAACTAAAGAATTACAAAA
ACAAATTACAAAAATTCAAAATTTTCGGGTTTATTACAGGGACAGCAGAGATCCACTTTGGCGCCGGCTC
GAGGGGG
Features (pLannotate 1.2.2; 29 found; start..end, strand, type, name):
     14..80      +  CDS            small t antigen (fragment): SV40 (simian virus 40) small t antigen
    106..317     +  promoter       EF-1α core promoter: core promoter for human elongation factor EF-1α
    318..1256    +  intron         EF-1α intron A: intron upstream of the start codon of human EF-1α
   1278..1877    +  CDS            PuroR (fragment): puromycin N-acetyltransferase; pac from Streptomyces; confers resistance to puromycin
   1893..2481    +  misc_feature   WPRE: woodchuck hepatitis virus posttranscriptional regulatory element
   2532..2551    +  misc_feature   cPPT/CTS (fragment): central polypurine tract and central termination sequence of HIV-1
   2553..2786    +  LTR            3' LTR (ΔU3): self-inactivating 3' long terminal repeat (LTR) from HIV-1
   2864..2985    +  polyA_signal   SV40 poly(A) signal: SV40 polyadenylation signal
   3025..3160    +  rep_origin     SV40 ori: SV40 origin of replication
   3181..3199    -  promoter       T7 promoter: promoter for bacteriophage T7 RNA polymerase
   3207..3362    +  CDS            lacZα (fragment): LacZα fragment of β-galactosidase; lacZ fragment
   3367..3795    +  rep_origin     f1 ori (sequence partly withheld): f1 bacteriophage origin of replication; arrow indicates direction of (+) strand synthesis
   3848..3952    +  promoter       AmpR promoter: bla
   3953..4813    +  CDS            AmpR: β-lactamase; bla; confers resistance to ampicillin, carbenicillin, and related antibiotics
   4984..5572    +  rep_origin     ori: high-copy-number ColE1/pMB1/pBR322/pUC origin of replication
   5755..5847    +  CDS            lacI (fragment): lac repressor; lacI; The lac repressor binds to the lac operator to inhibit transcription in E. coli. This inhibition can be relieved by adding lactose or isopropyl-β-D-thiogalactopyranoside (IPTG).
   5860..5881    +  protein_bind   CAP binding site: CAP binding activates transcription in the presence of cAMP. E. coli catabolite activator protein
   5896..5926    +  promoter       lac promoter: promoter for the E. coli lac operon
   5934..5950    +  protein_bind   lac operator: The lac repressor binds to the lac operator to inhibit transcription in E. coli. This inhibition can be relieved by adding lactose or isopropyl-β-D-thiogalactopyranoside (IPTG). lac repressor encoded by lacI
   5995..6013    +  promoter       T3 promoter: promoter for bacteriophage T3 RNA polymerase
   6041..6267    +  promoter       RSV promoter: Rous sarcoma virus enhancer/promoter
   6268..6448    +  LTR            5' LTR (truncated): truncated 5' long terminal repeat (LTR) from HIV-1
   6495..6620    +  misc_feature   HIV-1 Ψ: packaging signal of human immunodeficiency virus type 1
   6604..6967    +  CDS            HIV-1 gag (fragment): gag protein from human immunodeficiency virus 1; gag
   7113..7346    +  misc_feature   RRE: The Rev response element (RRE) of HIV-1 allows for Rev-dependent mRNA export from the nucleus to the cytoplasm.
   7723..7749    +  CDS            Rev (fragment): human immunodeficiency virus 1 (HIV-1) Rev protein; rev; enhances nuclear export of unspliced and incompletely spliced viral mRNAs
   7753..7993    +  promoter       U6 promoter: RNA polymerase III promoter for human U6 snRNA
   8023..8098    +  misc_RNA       gRNA scaffold: guide RNA scaffold for the Streptococcus pyogenes CRISPR/Cas9 system
   8154..8271    +  misc_feature   cPPT/CTS: central polypurine tract and central termination sequence of HIV-1
