[The description below was written by a language model from this plasmid's Addgene catalogue record and pLannotate feature annotations shown in this document.]
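Description:
BMPR1B gRNA (BRDN0001148923) is a third-generation lentiviral CRISPR guide plasmid built on the lentiGuide-Puro backbone. It expresses a single guide RNA against human BMPR1B, the bone morphogenetic protein receptor type 1B (also known as ALK6). The guide was designed to match several BMPR1B transcript variants, and the plasmid belongs to a human kinome gRNA collection. In E. coli it is maintained at high copy from a ColE1/pUC-type origin and selected with ampicillin through the β-lactamase gene. An f1 origin and remnants of lac and phage promoter sequences are also annotated in the bacterial backbone.

The viral cassette begins with an RSV promoter fused to a truncated HIV-1 5' LTR, which makes genomic RNA transcription Tat-independent. The Ψ packaging signal, a gag fragment and the Rev response element follow. Next, a human U6 RNA polymerase III promoter drives the targeting spacer joined to the Streptococcus pyogenes Cas9 gRNA scaffold, and a cPPT/CTS element lies just downstream. A separate Pol II unit uses the EF-1α core promoter with its intron A to express puromycin N-acetyltransferase, allowing selection of transduced mammalian cells. WPRE enhances expression of this transcript. The cassette ends in a self-inactivating ΔU3 3' LTR, and an SV40 poly(A) signal and SV40 origin sit beyond it.

The plasmid does not encode Cas9. It is meant to be packaged into lentivirus and used in cells that already express Cas9 or alongside a separate Cas9 vector, typically to knock out BMPR1B. The cloning method used to insert the guide is not recorded.
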