Addgene plasmid #77490: BMPR1B gRNA (BRDN0001148923)
Purpose: 3rd generation lentiviral gRNA plasmid targeting human BMPR1B
Depositing lab: John Doench & David Root. Depositing organization: Broad Institute. Publication: Optimized sgRNA design to maximize activity and minimize off-target effects of CRISPR-Cas9. Doench JG, Fusi N, Sullender M, Hegde M, Vaimberg EW, Donovan KF, Smith I, Tothova Z, Wilen C, Orchard R, Virgin HW, Listgarten J, Root DE. Nat Biotechnol. 2016 Jan 18. doi: 10.1038/nbt.3437. PubMed 26780180.
Backbone
  Vector backbone: lentiGuide-Puro
  Backbone manufacturer: Zhang Lab (Addgene plasmid # 52963)
  Vector type: Mammalian Expression, Lentiviral, CRISPR
  Selectable markers: Puromycin
Growth in bacteria
  Bacterial resistance: Ampicillin, 100 μg/mL
  Growth temperature: 37°C
  Growth strain: DH5alpha
  Copy number: High Copy
Gene/Insert
  Gene/Insert name: BMPR1B (alt names: BMPR1B; NM_001203.2)
  gRNA/shRNA sequence: GATTGGAAAAGGTCGCTATG
  Species: H. sapiens (human)
  Entrez Gene: BMPR1B (a.k.a. ALK-6, ALK6, AMD3, AMDD, BDA1D, BDA2, CDw293)
  Promoter: hU6
  Cloning method: Unknown
  Sequencing primers: 5′ U6-F; 3′ pS2-R
Terms and licenses: Academic/Nonprofit Terms; Industry Terms: Not Available to Industry
Depositor comments: The gRNA was designed to target the following Genbank reference sequence(s): NM_001203.2,NM_001256792.1,NM_001256793.1,NM_001256794.1. Note that this plasmid does NOT contain Cas9. It should be used in conjunction with lentiCas9-Blast (Addgene #52962) or otherwise with cell lines already expressing Cas9. Browse the full kinome gRNA library at http://www.addgene.org/pooled-library/broadgpp-human-kinome/ or visit http://www.broadinstitute.org/rnai/public/ for detailed protocols and information.
How to cite: BMPR1B gRNA (BRDN0001148923) was a gift from John Doench & David Root (Addgene plasmid # 77490 ; http://n2t.net/addgene:77490 ; RRID:Addgene_77490)
