>Addgene plasmid #77490 | BMPR1B gRNA (BRDN0001148923) | depositor partial sequence | sequence record 144950 | Target Sequence
GATTGGAAAAGGTCGCTATG
