>Addgene plasmid #77490 | BMPR1B gRNA (BRDN0001148923) | addgene partial sequence | sequence record 187863 | hU6-F
AGAAAGTAATAATTTCTTGGGTAGTTTGCAGTTTTAAAATTATGTTTTAAAATGGACTATCATATGCTTA
CCGTAACTTGAAAGTATTTCGATTTCTTGGCTTTATATATCTTGTGGAAAGGACGAAACACCGGATTGGA
AAAGGTCGCTATGGTTTTAGAGCTAGAAATAGCAAGTTAAAATAAGGCTAGTCCGTTATCAACTTGAAAA
AGTGGCACCGAGTCGGTGCTTTTTTAAGCTTGGCGTAACTAGATCTTGAGACAAATGGCAGTATTCATCC
ACAATTTTAAAAGAAAAGGGGGGATTGGGGGGTACAGTGCAGGGGAAAGAATAGTAGACATAATAGCAAC
AGACATACAAACTAAAGAATTACAAAAACAAATTACAAAAATTCAAAATTTTCGGGTTTATTACAGGGAC
AGCAGAGATCCACTTTGGCGCCGGCTCGAGGGGGCCCGGGTGCAAAGATGGATAAAGTTTTAAACAGAGA
GGAATCTTTGCAGCTAATGGACCTTCTAGGTCTTGAAAGGAGTGGGAATTGGCTCCGGTGCCCGTCAGTG
GGCAGAGCGC
